>Addgene plasmid #126425 | pcDNA-Cas9-T2A-STOP-TdT | addgene full sequence | sequence record 252600 | Addgene NGS Result
GACGGATCGGGAGATCTCCCGATCCCCTATGGTGCACTCTCAGTACAATCTGCTCTGATGCCGCATAGTT
AAGCCAGTATCTGCTCCCTGCCTGTGTGTTGGAGGTCGCTGAGTAGTGCGCGAGCAAAATTTAAGCTACA
ACAAGGCAAGGCTTGACCGACAATTGCATGAAGAATCTGCTTAGGGTTAGGCGTTTTGCGCTGCTTCGCG
ATGTACGGGCCAGATATACGCGTTGACATTGATTATTGACTAGTTATTAATAGTAATCAATTACGGGGTC
ATTAGTTCATAGCCCATATATGGAGTTCCGCGTTACATAACTTACGGTAAATGGCCCGCCTGGCTGACCG
CCCAACGACCCCCGCCCATTGACGTCAATAATGACGTATGTTCCCATAGTAACGCCAATAGGGACTTTCC
ATTGACGTCAATGGGTGGAGTATTTACGGTAAACTGCCCACTTGGCAGTACATCAAGTGTATCATATGCC
AAGTACGCCCCCTATTGACGTCAATGACGGTAAATGGCCCGCCTGGCATTATGCCCAGTACATGACCTTA
TGGGACTTTCCTACTTGGCAGTACATCTACGTATTAGTCATCGCTATTACCATGGTGATGCGGTTTTGGC
AGTACATCAATGGGCGTGGATAGCGGTTTGACTCACGGGGATTTCCAAGTCTCCACCCCATTGACGTCAA
TGGGAGTTTGTTTTGGCACCAAAATCAACGGGACTTTCCAAAATGTCGTAACAACTCCGCCCCATTGACG
CAAATGGGCGGTAGGCGTGTACGGTGGGAGGTCTATATAAGCAGAGCTCTCTGGCTAACTAGAGAACCCA
CTGCTTACTGGCTTATCGAAATTAATACGACTCACTATAGGGAGACCCAAGCTGGCTAGCGCTACCGGTC
GCCACCATGGACAAGAAGTACTCCATTGGGCTCGATATCGGCACAAACAGCGTCGGCTGGGCCGTCATTA
CGGACGAGTACAAGGTGCCGAGCAAAAAATTCAAAGTTCTGGGCAATACCGATCGCCACAGCATAAAGAA
GAACCTCATTGGCGCCCTCCTGTTCGACTCCGGGGAGACGGCCGAAGCCACGCGGCTCAAAAGAACAGCA
CGGCGCAGATATACCCGCAGAAAGAATCGGATCTGCTACCTGCAGGAGATCTTTAGTAATGAGATGGCTA
AGGTGGATGACTCTTTCTTCCATAGGCTGGAGGAGTCCTTTTTGGTGGAGGAGGATAAAAAGCACGAGCG
CCACCCAATCTTTGGCAATATCGTGGACGAGGTGGCGTACCATGAAAAGTACCCAACCATATATCATCTG
AGGAAGAAGCTTGTAGACAGTACTGATAAGGCTGACTTGCGGTTGATCTATCTCGCGCTGGCGCATATGA
TCAAATTTCGGGGACACTTCCTCATCGAGGGGGACCTGAACCCAGACAACAGCGATGTCGACAAACTCTT
TATCCAACTGGTTCAGACTTACAATCAGCTTTTCGAAGAGAACCCGATCAACGCATCCGGAGTTGACGCC
AAAGCAATCCTGAGCGCTAGGCTGTCCAAATCCCGGCGGCTCGAAAACCTCATCGCACAGCTCCCTGGGG
AGAAGAAGAACGGCCTGTTTGGTAATCTTATCGCCCTGTCACTCGGGCTGACCCCCAACTTTAAATCTAA
CTTCGACCTGGCCGAAGATGCCAAGCTTCAACTGAGCAAAGACACCTACGATGATGATCTCGACAATCTG
CTGGCCCAGATCGGCGACCAGTACGCAGACCTTTTTTTGGCGGCAAAGAACCTGTCAGACGCCATTCTGC
TGAGTGATATTCTGCGAGTGAACACGGAGATCACCAAAGCTCCGCTGAGCGCTAGTATGATCAAGCGCTA
TGATGAGCACCACCAAGACTTGACTTTGCTGAAGGCCCTTGTCAGACAGCAACTGCCTGAGAAGTACAAG
GAAATTTTCTTCGATCAGTCTAAAAATGGCTACGCCGGATACATTGACGGCGGAGCAAGCCAGGAGGAAT
TTTACAAATTTATTAAGCCCATCTTGGAAAAAATGGACGGCACCGAGGAGCTGCTGGTAAAGCTTAACAG
AGAAGATCTGTTGCGCAAACAGCGCACTTTCGACAATGGAAGCATCCCCCACCAGATTCACCTGGGCGAA
CTGCACGCTATCCTCAGGCGGCAAGAGGATTTCTACCCCTTTTTGAAAGATAACAGGGAAAAGATTGAGA
AAATCCTCACATTTCGGATACCCTACTATGTAGGCCCCCTCGCCCGGGGAAATTCCAGATTCGCGTGGAT
GACTCGCAAATCAGAAGAGACCATCACTCCCTGGAACTTCGAGGAAGTCGTGGATAAGGGGGCCTCTGCC
CAGTCCTTCATCGAAAGGATGACTAACTTTGATAAAAATCTGCCTAACGAAAAGGTGCTTCCTAAACACT
CTCTGCTGTACGAGTACTTCACAGTTTATAACGAGCTCACCAAGGTCAAATACGTCACAGAAGGGATGAG
AAAGCCAGCATTCCTGTCTGGAGAGCAGAAGAAAGCTATCGTGGACCTCCTCTTCAAGACGAACCGGAAA
GTTACCGTGAAACAGCTCAAAGAAGACTATTTCAAAAAGATTGAATGTTTCGACTCTGTTGAAATCAGCG
GAGTGGAGGATCGCTTCAACGCATCCCTGGGAACGTATCACGATCTCCTGAAAATCATTAAAGACAAGGA
CTTCCTGGACAATGAGGAGAACGAGGACATTCTTGAGGACATTGTCCTCACCCTTACGTTGTTTGAAGAT
AGGGAGATGATTGAAGAACGCTTGAAAACTTACGCTCATCTCTTCGACGACAAAGTCATGAAACAGCTCA
AGAGGCGCCGATATACAGGATGGGGGCGGCTGTCAAGAAAACTGATCAATGGGATCCGAGACAAGCAGAG
TGGAAAGACAATCCTGGATTTTCTTAAGTCCGATGGATTTGCCAACCGGAACTTCATGCAGTTGATCCAT
GATGACTCTCTCACCTTTAAGGAGGACATCCAGAAAGCACAAGTTTCTGGCCAGGGGGACAGTCTTCACG
AGCACATCGCTAATCTTGCAGGTAGCCCAGCTATCAAAAAGGGAATACTGCAGACCGTTAAGGTCGTGGA
TGAACTCGTCAAAGTAATGGGAAGGCATAAGCCCGAGAATATCGTTATCGAGATGGCCCGAGAGAACCAA
ACTACCCAGAAGGGACAGAAGAACAGTAGGGAAAGGATGAAGAGGATTGAAGAGGGTATAAAAGAACTGG
GGTCCCAAATCCTTAAGGAACACCCAGTTGAAAACACCCAGCTTCAGAATGAGAAGCTCTACCTGTACTA
CCTGCAGAACGGCAGGGACATGTACGTGGATCAGGAACTGGACATCAATCGGCTCTCCGACTACGACGTG
GATCATATCGTGCCCCAGTCTTTTCTCAAAGATGATTCTATTGATAATAAAGTGTTGACAAGATCCGATA
AAAATAGAGGGAAGAGTGATAACGTCCCCTCAGAAGAAGTTGTCAAGAAAATGAAAAATTATTGGCGGCA
GCTGCTGAACGCCAAACTGATCACACAACGGAAGTTCGATAATCTGACTAAGGCTGAACGAGGTGGCCTG
TCTGAGTTGGATAAAGCCGGCTTCATCAAAAGGCAGCTTGTTGAGACACGCCAGATCACCAAGCACGTGG
CCCAAATTCTCGATTCACGCATGAACACCAAGTACGATGAAAATGACAAACTGATTCGAGAGGTGAAAGT
TATTACTCTGAAGTCTAAGCTGGTCTCAGATTTCAGAAAGGACTTTCAGTTTTATAAGGTGAGAGAGATC
AACAATTACCACCATGCGCATGATGCCTACCTGAATGCAGTGGTAGGCACTGCACTTATCAAAAAATATC
CCAAGCTTGAATCTGAATTTGTTTACGGAGACTATAAAGTGTACGATGTTAGGAAAATGATCGCAAAGTC
TGAGCAGGAAATAGGCAAGGCCACCGCTAAGTACTTCTTTTACAGCAATATTATGAATTTTTTCAAGACC
GAGATTACACTGGCCAATGGAGAGATTCGGAAGCGACCACTTATCGAAACAAACGGAGAAACAGGAGAAA
TCGTGTGGGACAAGGGTAGGGATTTCGCGACAGTCCGGAAGGTCCTGTCCATGCCGCAGGTGAACATCGT
TAAAAAGACCGAAGTACAGACCGGAGGCTTCTCCAAGGAAAGTATCCTCCCGAAAAGGAACAGCGACAAG
CTGATCGCACGCAAAAAAGATTGGGACCCCAAGAAATACGGCGGATTCGATTCTCCTACAGTCGCTTACA
GTGTACTGGTTGTGGCCAAAGTGGAGAAAGGGAAGTCTAAAAAACTCAAAAGCGTCAAGGAACTGCTGGG
CATCACAATCATGGAGCGATCAAGCTTCGAAAAAAACCCCATCGACTTTCTCGAGGCGAAAGGATATAAA
GAGGTCAAAAAAGACCTCATCATTAAGCTTCCCAAGTACTCTCTCTTTGAGCTTGAAAACGGCCGGAAAC
GAATGCTCGCTAGTGCGGGCGAGCTGCAGAAAGGTAACGAGCTGGCACTGCCCTCTAAATACGTTAATTT
CTTGTATCTGGCCAGCCACTATGAAAAGCTCAAAGGGTCTCCCGAAGATAATGAGCAGAAGCAGCTGTTC
GTGGAACAACACAAACACTACCTTGATGAGATCATCGAGCAAATAAGCGAATTCTCCAAAAGAGTGATCC
TCGCCGACGCTAACCTCGATAAGGTGCTTTCTGCTTACAATAAGCACAGGGATAAGCCCATCAGGGAGCA
GGCAGAAAACATTATCCACTTGTTTACTCTGACCAACTTGGGCGCGCCTGCAGCCTTCAAGTACTTCGAC
ACCACCATAGACAGAAAGCGGTACACCTCTACAAAGGAGGTCCTGGACGCCACACTGATTCATCAGTCAA
TTACGGGGCTCTATGAAACAAGAATCGACCTCTCTCAGCTCGGTGGAGACAGCAGGGCTGACCCCAAGAA
GAAGAGGAAGGTGGGCAGCGGCGAGGGCAGAGGCAGCCTGCTGACCTGCGGCGACGTGGAGGAGAACCCC
GGCCCCATGGATCCACCACGATAGTCCCACTTGAGCCCTCGGAAGAAGAGACCCCGGCAGACGGGTGCCT
TGATGGCCTCCTCTCCTCAAGACATCAAATTTCAAGATTTGGTCGTCTTCATTTTGGAGAAGAAAATGGG
AACCACCCGCAGAGCGTTCCTCATGGAGCTGGCCCGCAGGAAAGGGTTCAGGGTTGAAAATGAGCTCAGT
GATTCTGTCACCCACATTGTAGCAGAGAACAACTCGGGTTCGGATGTTCTGGAGTGGCTTCAAGCACAGA
AAGTACAAGTCAGCTCACAACCAGAGCTCCTCGATGTCTCCTGGCTGATCGAATGCATAGGAGCAGGGAA
ACCGGTGGAAATGACAGGAAAACACCAGCTTGTTGTGAGAAGAGACTATTCAGATAGCACCAACCCAGGC
CCCCCGAAGACTCCACCAATTGCTGTACAAAAGATCTCCCAGTATGCGTGTCAGAGAAGAACCACTTTAA
ACAACTGTAACCAGATATTCACGGATGCCTTTGATATACTGGCTGAAAACTGTGAGTTTAGAGAAAATGA
AGACTCCTGTGTGACATTTATGAGAGCAGCTTCTGTATTGAAATCTCTGCCATTCACAATCATCAGTATG
AAGGACACAGAAGGAATTCCCTGCCTGGGGTCCAAGGTGAAGGGTATCATAGAGGAGATTATTGAAGATG
GAGAAAGTTCTGAAGTTAAAGCTGTGTTAAATGATGAACGATATCAATCCTTCAAACTCTTTACTTCTGT
ATTTGGAGTGGGGCTGAAGACTTCTGAGAAGTGGTTCAGGATGGGTTTCAGAACTCTGAGTAAAGTAAGG
TCGGACAAAAGCCTGAAATTTACACGAATGCAGAAAGCAGGATTTCTGTATTATGAAGACCTTGTAAGCT
GTGTGACCAGGGCAGAAGCAGAGGCCGTCAGTGTGCTGGTTAAAGAGGCTGTCTGGGCATTTCTTCCGGA
TGCTTTCGTCACCATGACAGGAGGGTTCCGGAGGGGTAAGAAGATGGGGCATGATGTAGATTTTTTAATT
ACCAGCCCAGGATCAACAGAGGATGAAGAGCAACTTTTACAGAAAGTGATGAACTTATGGGAAAAGAAGG
GATTACTTTTATATTATGACCTTGTGGAGTCAACATTTGAAAAGCTCAGGTTGCCTAGCAGGAAGGTTGA
TGCTTTGGATCATTTTCAAAAGTGCTTTCTGATTTTCAAATTGCCTCGTCAAAGAGTGGACAGTGACCAG
TCCAGCTGGCAGGAAGGAAAGACCTGGAAGGCCATCCGTGTGGATTTAGTTCTGTGCCCCTACGAGCGTC
GTGCCTTTGCCCTGTTGGGATGGACTGGCTCCCGGCAGTTTGAGAGAGACCTCCGGCGCTATGCCACACA
TGAGCGGAAGATGATTCTGGATAACCATGCTTTATATGACAAGACCAAGAGGATATTCCTCAAAGCAGAA
AGTGAAGAAGAAATTTTTGCGCATCTGGGATTGGATTATATTGAACCGTGGGAAAGAAATGCCTAGGCGG
CCGCTCGAGTCTAGAGGGCCCGTTTAAACCCGCTGATCAGCCTCGACTGTGCCTTCTAGTTGCCAGCCAT
CTGTTGTTTGCCCCTCCCCCGTGCCTTCCTTGACCCTGGAAGGTGCCACTCCCACTGTCCTTTCCTAATA
AAATGAGGAAATTGCATCGCATTGTCTGAGTAGGTGTCATTCTATTCTGGGGGGTGGGGTGGGGCAGGAC
AGCAAGGGGGAGGATTGGGAAGACAATAGCAGGCATGCTGGGGATGCGGTGGGCTCTATGGCTTCTGAGG
CGGAAAGAACCAGCTGGGGCTCTAGGGGGTATCCCC
[124 nt withheld, positions 6967-7090]
C
[91 nt withheld, positions 7092-7182]
A
[49 nt withheld, positions 7184-7232]
CCTTTGACGTTGGAGTCCACGTTCTTT
[37 nt withheld, positions 7260-7296]
ACCCTATCTCGGTCTATTCTTTTGATTTATAAGGGATTTTGCCGATTTCGGCCTATTGGTTAAAAAATGA
GCTGATTTAACAAAAATTTAACGCGAATTAATTCTGTGGAATGTGTGTCAGTTAGGGTGTGGAAAGTCCC
CAGGCTCCCCAGCAGGCAGAAGTATGCAAAGCATGCATCTCAATTAGTCAGCAACCAGGTGTGGAAAGTC
CCCAGGCTCCCCAGCAGGCAGAAGTATGCAAAGCATGCATCTCAATTAGTCAGCAACCATAGTCCCGCCC
CTAACTCCGCCCATCCCGCCCCTAACTCCGCCCAGTTCCGCCCATTCTCCGCCCCATGGCTGACTAATTT
TTTTTATTTATGCAGAGGCCGAGGCCGCCTCTGCCTCTGAGCTATTCCAGAAGTAGTGAGGAGGCTTTTT
TGGAGGCCTAGGCTTTTGCAAAAAGCTCCCGGGAGCTTGTATATCCATTTTCGGATCTGATCAAGAGACA
GGATGAGGATCGTTTCGCATGCAGCTCTCGGAGGGCGAAGAATCTCGTGCTTTCAGCTTCGATGTAGGAG
GGCGTGGATATGTCCTGCGGGTAAATAGCTGCGCCGATGGTTTCTACAAAGATCGTTATGTTTATCGGCA
CTTTGCATCGGCCGCGCTCCCGATTCCGGAAGTGCTTGACATTGGGGAATTTAGCGAGAGCCTGACCTAT
TGCATCTCCCGCCGTGCACAGGGTGTCACGTTGCAAGACCTGCCTGAAACCGAACTGCCCGCTGTTCTGC
AACCGGTCGCGGAGGCCATGGATGCGATCGCTGCGGCCGATCTTAGCCAGACGAGCGGGTTCGGCCCATT
CGGACCGCAAGGAATCGGTCAATACACTACATGGCGTGATTTCATATGCGCGATTGCTGATCCCCATGTG
TATCACTGGCAAACTGTGATGGACGACACCGTCAGTGCGTCCGTCGCGCAGGCTCTCGATGAGCTGATGC
TTTGGGCCGAGGACTGCCCCGAAGTCCGGCACCTCGTGCACGCGGATTTCGGCTCCAACAATGTCCTGAC
GGACAATGGCCGCATAACAGCGGTCATTGACTGGAGCGAGGCGATGTTCGGGGATTCCCAATACGAGGTC
GCCAACATCTTCTTCTGGAGGCCGTGGTTGGCTTGTATGGAGCAGCAGACGCGCTACTTCGAGCGGAGGC
ATCCGGAGCTTGCAGGATCGCCGCGGCTCCGGGCGTATATGCTCCGCATTGGTCTTGACCAACTCTATCA
GAGCTTGGTTGACGGCAATTTCGATGATGCAGCTTGGGCGCAGGGTCGATGCGACGCAATCGTCCGATCC
GGAGCCGGGACTGTCGGGCGTACACAAATCGCCCGCAGAAGCGCGGCCGTCTGGACCGATGGCTGTGTAG
AAGTACTCGCCGATAGTGGAAACCGACGCCCCAGCACTCGTCCGAGGGCAAAGGAATAGGCGGGACTCTG
GGGTTCGAAATGACCGACCAAGCGACGCCCAACCTGCCATCACGAGATTTCGATTCCACCGCCGCCTTCT
ATGAAAGGTTGGGCTTCGGAATCGTTTTCCGGGACGCCGGCTGGATGATCCTCCAGCGCGGGGATCTCAT
GCTGGAGTTCTTCGCCCACCCCAACTTGTTTATTGCAGCTTATAATGGTTACAAATAAAGCAATAGCATC
ACAAATTTCACAAATAAAGCATTTTTTTCACTGCATTCTAGTTGTGGTTTGTCCAAACTCATCAATGTAT
CTTATCATGTCTGTATACCGTCGACCTCTAGCTAGAGCTTGGCGTAATCATGGTCATAGCTGTTTCCTGT
GTGAAATTGTTATCCGCTCACAATTCCACACAACATACGAGCCGGAAGCATAAAGTGTAAAGCCTGGGGT
GCCTAATGAGTGAGCTAACTCACATTAATTGCGTTGCGCTCACTGCCCGCTTTCCAGTCGGGAAACCTGT
CGTGCCAGCTGCATTAATGAATCGGCCAACGCGCGGGGAGAGGCGGTTTGCGTATTGGGCGCTCTTCCGC
TTCCTCGCTCACTGACTCGCTGCGCTCGGTCGTTCGGCTGCGGCGAGCGGTATCAGCTCACTCAAAGGCG
GTAATACGGTTATCCACAGAATCAGGGGATAACGCAGGAAAGAACATGTGAGCAAAAGGCCAGCAAAAGG
CCAGGAACCGTAAAAAGGCCGCGTTGCTGGCGTTTTTCCATAGGCTCCGCCCCCCTGACGAGCATCACAA
AAATCGACGCTCAAGTCAGAGGTGGCGAAACCCGACAGGACTATAAAGATACCAGGCGTTTCCCCCTGGA
AGCTCCCTCGTGCGCTCTCCTGTTCCGACCCTGCCGCTTACCGGATACCTGTCCGCCTTTCTCCCTTCGG
GAAGCGTGGCGCTTTCTCATAGCTCACGCTGTAGGTATCTCAGTTCGGTGTAGGTCGTTCGCTCCAAGCT
GGGCTGTGTGCACGAACCCCCCGTTCAGCCCGACCGCTGCGCCTTATCCGGTAACTATCGTCTTGAGTCC
AACCCGGTAAGACACGACTTATCGCCACTGGCAGCAGCCACTGGTAACAGGATTAGCAGAGCGAGGTATG
TAGGCGGTGCTACAGAGTTCTTGAAGTGGTGGCCTAACTACGGCTACACTAGAAGAACAGTATTTGGTAT
CTGCGCTCTGCTGAAGCCAGTTACCTTCGGAAAAAGAGTTGGTAGCTCTTGATCCGGCAAACAAACCACC
GCTGGTAGCGGTGGTTTTTTTGTTTGCAAGCAGCAGATTACGCGCAGAAAAAAAGGATCTCAAGAAGATC
CTTTGATCTTTTCTACGGGGTCTGACGCTCAGTGGAACGAAAACTCACGTTAAGGGATTTTGGTCATGAG
ATTATCAAAAAGGATCTTCACCTAGATCCTTTTAAATTAAAAATGAAGTTTTAAATCAATCTAAAGTATA
TATGAGTAAACTTGGTCTGACAGTTACCAATGCTTAATCAGTGAGGCACCTATCTCAGCGATCTGTCTAT
TTCGTTCATCCATAGTTGCCTGACTCCCCGTCGTGTAGATAACTACGATACGGGAGGGCTTACCATCTGG
CCCCAGTGCTGCAATGATACCGCGAGACCCACGCTCACCGGCTCCAGATTTATCAGCAATAAACCAGCCA
GCCGGAAGGGCCGAGCGCAGAAGTGGTCCTGCAACTTTATCCGCCTCCATCCAGTCTATTAATTGTTGCC
GGGAAGCTAGAGTAAGTAGTTCGCCAGTTAATAGTTTGCGCAACGTTGTTGCCATTGCTACAGGCATCGT
GGTGTCACGCTCGTCGTTTGGTATGGCTTCATTCAGCTCCGGTTCCCAACGATCAAGGCGAGTTACATGA
TCCCCCATGTTGTGCAAAAAAGCGGTTAGCTCCTTCGGTCCTCCGATCGTTGTCAGAAGTAAGTTGGCCG
CAGTGTTATCACTCATGGTTATGGCAGCACTGCATAATTCTCTTACTGTCATGCCATCCGTAAGATGCTT
TTCTGTGACTGGTGAGTACTCAACCAAGTCATTCTGAGAATAGTGTATGCGGCGACCGAGTTGCTCTTGC
CCGGCGTCAATACGGGATAATACCGCGCCACATAGCAGAACTTTAAAAGTGCTCATCATTGGAAAACGTT
CTTCGGGGCGAAAACTCTCAAGGATCTTACCGCTGTTGAGATCCAGTTCGATGTAACCCACTAGTGCACC
CAACTGATCTTCAGCATCTTTTACTTTCACCAGCGTTTCTGGGTGAGCAAAAACAGGAAGGCAAAATGCC
GCAAAAAAGGGAATAAGGGCGACACGGAAATGTTGAATACTCATACTCTTCCTTTTTCAATATTATTGAA
GCATTTATCAGGGTTATTGTCTCATGAGCGGATACATATTTGAATGTATTTAGAAAAATAAACAAATAGG
GGTTCCGCGCACATTTCCCCGAAAAGTGCCACCTTACGTC
Features (pLannotate 1.2.2; 21 found; start..end, strand, type, name):
     28..80      -  misc_feature   bom (fragment): basis of mobility region from pBR322
    235..614     +  enhancer       CMV enhancer: human cytomegalovirus immediate early enhancer
    615..818     +  promoter       CMV promoter: human cytomegalovirus (CMV) immediate early promoter
    814..847     +  LTR            5' LTR (truncated) (fragment): truncated 5' long terminal repeat (LTR) from HIV-1
    863..881     +  promoter       T7 promoter: promoter for bacteriophage T7 RNA polymerase
    917..5020    +  CDS            cas9: CAS9_STRP1 - Also known as csn1 From Streptococcus pyogenes serotype M1.
   5117..6643    +  CDS            DNTT: TDT_HUMAN - Also known as TDT From Homo sapiens (Human).
   6697..6921    +  polyA_signal   bGH poly(A) signal: bovine growth hormone polyadenylation signal
   6925..6946    +  promoter       SV40 promoter (fragment): SV40 enhancer and early promoter
   6967..7395    +  rep_origin     f1 ori (sequence partly withheld): f1 bacteriophage origin of replication; arrow indicates direction of (+) strand synthesis
   7409..7738    +  promoter       SV40 promoter: SV40 enhancer and early promoter
   7805..8755    +  CDS            HygR (fragment): aminoglycoside phosphotransferase from E. coli confers resistance to hygromycin
   8776..8934    +  CDS            ble (fragment): BLE_KLEPN - Experimental evidence at protein level: Swiss-Prot protein existence level 1. Binding protein with a strong affinity to the bleomycin family of antibiotics. Binds to CL990; an antimitotic-antibiotic compound. From Klebsiella pneumoniae.
   8929..9050    +  polyA_signal   SV40 poly(A) signal: SV40 polyadenylation signal
   9121..9143    -  protein_bind   lac operator (fragment): The lac repressor binds to the lac operator to inhibit transcription in E. coli. This inhibition can be relieved by adding lactose or isopropyl-β-D-thiogalactopyranoside (IPTG). lac repressor encoded by lacI
   9147..9177    -  promoter       lac promoter: promoter for the E. coli lac operon
   9192..9213    -  protein_bind   CAP binding site: CAP binding activates transcription in the presence of cAMP. E. coli catabolite activator protein
   9226..9318    -  CDS            lacI (fragment): lac repressor; lacI; The lac repressor binds to the lac operator to inhibit transcription in E. coli. This inhibition can be relieved by adding lactose or isopropyl-β-D-thiogalactopyranoside (IPTG).
   9501..10089   -  rep_origin     ori: high-copy-number ColE1/pMB1/pBR322/pUC origin of replication
  10260..11120   -  CDS            AmpR: β-lactamase; bla; confers resistance to ampicillin, carbenicillin, and related antibiotics
  11121..11225   -  promoter       AmpR promoter: bla
