[The description below was written by a language model from this plasmid's Addgene catalogue record and pLannotate feature annotations shown in this document.]
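Description:
pcDNA-Cas9-T2A-STOP-TdT is a mammalian expression plasmid of about 11.3 kb built on the pcDNA3.1 backbone, in which the usual neomycin marker has been replaced by hygromycin resistance and a Kozak consensus was added downstream of the NheI site. It is propagated in E. coli as a high-copy plasmid through a ColE1/pUC-type origin with an ampicillin resistance gene. It also carries an f1 origin. For selection in mammalian cells, an SV40 early promoter drives the hygromycin phosphotransferase gene, followed by an SV40 polyadenylation signal. Short annotated fragments such as lac promoter/operator pieces, a bleomycin-resistance fragment and a truncated HIV LTR match appear to be backbone remnants or incidental hits rather than functional parts.

The payload is a single open reading frame under the CMV enhancer/promoter and terminated by the bovine growth hormone poly(A) signal. A T7 promoter lies upstream of the coding region. The frame encodes Streptococcus pyogenes Cas9, derived from an earlier deposited Cas9 plasmid, joined through a T2A self-cleaving peptide to human terminal deoxynucleotidyl transferase (TdT, gene DNTT). In the parent design, T2A ribosome skipping would yield both proteins from one transcript. Here alanine-6 of TdT has been changed to a stop codon, so translation ends just after the T2A and only Cas9 is produced, although nearly the entire TdT sequence is still present and annotated. The T2A itself is not called in the feature table but would fall in the gap between the two annotated coding regions.

The plasmid serves as the Cas9-only control for pcDNA-Cas9-T2A-TdT. The associated work on lineage tracing and analog recording in mammalian cells by single-site DNA writing presumably uses it to separate TdT-dependent effects from those of Cas9 alone.
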