Addgene plasmid #126425: pcDNA-Cas9-T2A-STOP-TdT
Purpose: Expresses Cas9 but not TdT in mammalian cells; control for pcDNA-Cas9-T2A-TdT. (pTBL552)
Depositing lab: Chang Liu. Publication: Lineage tracing and analog recording in mammalian cells by single-site DNA writing. Loveless TB, Grotts JH, Schechter MW, Forouzmand E, Carlson CK, Agahi BS, Liang G, Ficht M, Liu B, Xie X, Liu CC. Nat Chem Biol. 2021 Jun;17(6):739-747. doi: 10.1038/s41589-021-00769-8. Epub 2021 Mar 22. PubMed 33753928.
Backbone
  Vector backbone: pcDNA3.1
  Backbone manufacturer: Invitrogen
  Backbone size w/o insert (bp): 5523
  Total vector size (bp): 11253
  Modifications to backbone: Added a Kozak consensus sequence downstream of the NheI site. Hygromycin resistance has replaced neomycin.
  Vector type: Mammalian Expression
  Selectable markers: Hygromycin
Growth in bacteria
  Bacterial resistance: Ampicillin, 100 μg/mL
  Growth temperature: 37°C
  Growth strain: Top10
  Copy number: High Copy
Gene/Insert
  Gene/Insert name: Cas9-T2A-STOP-TdT (alt names: Cas9; STOP-TdT)
  Species: H. sapiens (human); Streptococcus pyogenes
  Insert size (bp): 5730
  Mutation: alanine-6 of TdT has been changed to a STOP codon
  GenBank ID: NM_004088.3
  Entrez Gene: DNTT (a.k.a. TDT)
  Promoter: pCMV
  Cloning method: Gibson Cloning
  Sequencing primers: 5′ CMV Forward; 3′ BGH Reverse
Resource information
  A portion of this plasmid was derived from a plasmid made by: George Church; Cas9 is from Addgene plasmid 41815.
Terms and licenses: Academic/Nonprofit Terms; Industry Terms: Not Available to Industry
Depositor comments: Please visit https://doi.org/10.1101/639120 for bioRxiv preprint.
How to cite: pcDNA-Cas9-T2A-STOP-TdT was a gift from Chang Liu (Addgene plasmid # 126425 ; http://n2t.net/addgene:126425 ; RRID:Addgene_126425)
